Addgene plasmid #142639: TFORF0482
Purpose: Lentiviral vector for overexpressing transcription factor ORFs with unique 24-bp barcodes. Barcodes facilitate identification of transcription factors in pooled screens.
Depositing lab: Feng Zhang. Depositing organization: Broad Institute. Publication: A transcription factor atlas of directed differentiation. Joung J, Ma S, Tay T, Geiger-Schuller KR, Kirchgatterer PC, Verdine VK, Guo B, Arias-Garcia MA, Allen WE, Singh A, Kuksenko O, Abudayyeh OO, Gootenberg JS, Fu Z, Macrae RK, Buenrostro JD, Regev A, Zhang F. Cell. 2023 Jan 5;186(1):209-229.e26. doi: 10.1016/j.cell.2022.11.026. PubMed 36608654.
Backbone
  Vector backbone: pLX_TRC317
  Backbone manufacturer: Broad Institute Genetic Perturbation Platform
  Backbone size w/o insert (bp): 8264
  Vector type: Mammalian Expression, Lentiviral
  Selectable markers: Puromycin
Growth in bacteria
  Bacterial resistance: Ampicillin, 100 μg/mL
  Growth temperature: 37°C
  Growth strain: NEB Stable
  Copy number: High Copy
Gene/Insert
  Gene/Insert name: DMRTB1
  Species: H. sapiens (human)
  Insert size (bp): 1130
  Entrez Gene: DMRTB1
  Promoter: EF1a
  Cloning method: Unknown
  Sequencing primers: 5′ GGGTGGAGACTGAAGTTAGGCCAG; 3′ CACATAGCGTAAAAGGAGCAACATAG
Terms and licenses: Academic/Nonprofit Terms; Industry Terms: Not Available to Industry
Depositor comments: NM_033067,ENST00000371445 . The transcription factor ORF portion of this plasmid was synthesized by Genewiz. Please test multiple small colonies in case of plasmid recombination. To make this collection available in a timely manner, a portion of this collection was not fully sequenced by Addgene. If an Addgene verified full plasmid sequence is not available, please contact us prior to placing an order to request the full sequence.
How to cite: TFORF0482 was a gift from Feng Zhang (Addgene plasmid # 142639 ; http://n2t.net/addgene:142639 ; RRID:Addgene_142639)
