[The description below was written by a language model from this plasmid's Addgene catalogue record and pLannotate feature annotations shown in this document.]
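Description:
TFORF0482 is a lentiviral mammalian expression plasmid built on the pLX_TRC317 backbone. It belongs to a barcoded transcription factor ORF collection and carries the human DMRTB1 open reading frame. In bacteria it is maintained through a high-copy ColE1/pUC-type origin and an ampicillin resistance gene. An f1 origin and remnants of lac, T7 and T3 cloning-vector sequences also lie in the backbone. The depositor warns that the plasmid can recombine, which is a common concern for constructs carrying lentiviral repeats.

The transfer cassette has a third-generation, self-inactivating layout. An RSV promoter is fused to a truncated HIV-1 5' LTR and drives genomic RNA production in packaging cells. It is followed by the Ψ packaging signal with a partial gag region, the Rev response element, a cPPT/CTS element, and a ΔU3 3' LTR with an SV40 polyadenylation signal downstream.

Two expression units sit between the LTRs. An SV40 early promoter drives puromycin N-acetyltransferase for selecting transduced cells. A full EF-1α promoter drives DMRTB1, and a WPRE downstream enhances transcript stability and expression. The annotated coding region is slightly shorter than the catalogued insert size. The extra length probably reflects flanking sequence and the unique 24-bp barcode described for the collection. The barcode is not annotated as a feature, so its exact position cannot be confirmed from the table. A short U6 promoter fragment between the ORF and the WPRE appears to be residual sequence rather than a functional unit.

The construct is intended for stable overexpression of DMRTB1. In pooled screens, the barcode allows each transcription factor to be identified, as in directed differentiation studies.
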