Features (pLannotate 1.2.2; 31 found; start..end, strand, type, name):
      5..231     +  promoter       RSV promoter: Rous sarcoma virus enhancer/promoter
    232..412     +  LTR            5' LTR (truncated): truncated 5' long terminal repeat (LTR) from HIV-1
    459..584     +  misc_feature   HIV-1 Ψ: packaging signal of human immunodeficiency virus type 1
    568..931     +  CDS            HIV-1 gag (fragment): gag protein from human immunodeficiency virus 1; gag
   1077..1310    +  misc_feature   RRE: The Rev response element (RRE) of HIV-1 allows for Rev-dependent mRNA export from the nucleus to the cytoplasm.
   1687..1713    +  CDS            Rev (fragment): human immunodeficiency virus 1 (HIV-1) Rev protein; rev; enhances nuclear export of unspliced and incompletely spliced viral mRNAs
   1720..1743    +  promoter       SV40 promoter (fragment): SV40 early promoter
   1744..1815    +  promoter       SV40 promoter (fragment): SV40 enhancer and early promoter
   1839..1974    +  rep_origin     SV40 ori: SV40 origin of replication
   2020..2616    +  CDS            PuroR (fragment): puromycin N-acetyltransferase; pac from Streptomyces; confers resistance to puromycin
   2665..2782    +  misc_feature   cPPT/CTS: central polypurine tract and central termination sequence of HIV-1
   2847..2913    +  CDS            small t antigen (fragment): SV40 (simian virus 40) small t antigen
   2920..4098    +  promoter       EF-1α promoter: strong constitutive promoter for human elongation factor EF-1α
   4115..5140    +  CDS            DMRTB1: DMRTB_HUMAN - Experimental evidence at protein level: Swiss-Prot protein existence level 1. From Homo sapiens (Human).
   5156..5209    +  promoter       U6 promoter (fragment): RNA polymerase III promoter for human U6 snRNA
   5251..5839    +  misc_feature   WPRE: woodchuck hepatitis virus posttranscriptional regulatory element
   5890..5909    +  misc_feature   cPPT/CTS (fragment): central polypurine tract and central termination sequence of HIV-1
   5911..6144    +  LTR            3' LTR (ΔU3): self-inactivating 3' long terminal repeat (LTR) from HIV-1
   6222..6343    +  polyA_signal   SV40 poly(A) signal: SV40 polyadenylation signal
   6383..6518    +  rep_origin     SV40 ori: SV40 origin of replication
   6539..6557    -  promoter       T7 promoter: promoter for bacteriophage T7 RNA polymerase
   6565..6720    +  CDS            lacZα (fragment): LacZα fragment of β-galactosidase; lacZ fragment
   6725..7153    +  rep_origin     f1 ori (sequence partly withheld): f1 bacteriophage origin of replication; arrow indicates direction of (+) strand synthesis
   7206..7310    +  promoter       AmpR promoter: bla
   7311..8171    +  CDS            AmpR: β-lactamase; bla; confers resistance to ampicillin, carbenicillin, and related antibiotics
   8342..8930    +  rep_origin     ori: high-copy-number ColE1/pMB1/pBR322/pUC origin of replication
   9113..9205    +  CDS            lacI (fragment): lac repressor; lacI; The lac repressor binds to the lac operator to inhibit transcription in E. coli. This inhibition can be relieved by adding lactose or isopropyl-β-D-thiogalactopyranoside (IPTG).
   9218..9239    +  protein_bind   CAP binding site: CAP binding activates transcription in the presence of cAMP. E. coli catabolite activator protein
   9254..9284    +  promoter       lac promoter: promoter for the E. coli lac operon
   9292..9308    +  protein_bind   lac operator: The lac repressor binds to the lac operator to inhibit transcription in E. coli. This inhibition can be relieved by adding lactose or isopropyl-β-D-thiogalactopyranoside (IPTG). lac repressor encoded by lacI
   9353..9371    +  promoter       T3 promoter: promoter for bacteriophage T3 RNA polymerase
>Addgene plasmid #142639 | TFORF0482 | addgene full sequence | sequence record 397743 | Addgene NGS Result
TTAATGTAGTCTTATGCAATACTCTTGTAGTCTTGCAACATGGTAACGATGAGTTAGCAACATGCCTTAC
AAGGAGAGAAAAAGCACCGTGCATGCCGATTGGTGGAAGTAAGGTGGTACGATCGTGCCTTATTAGGAAG
GCAACAGACGGGTCTGACATGGATTGGACGAACCACTGAATTGCCGCATTGCAGAGATATTGTATTTAAG
TGCCTAGCTCGATACATAAACGGGTCTCTCTGGTTAGACCAGATCTGAGCCTGGGAGCTCTCTGGCTAAC
TAGGGAACCCACTGCTTAAGCCTCAATAAAGCTTGCCTTGAGTGCTTCAAGTAGTGTGTGCCCGTCTGTT
GTGTGACTCTGGTAACTAGAGATCCCTCAGACCCTTTTAGTCAGTGTGGAAAATCTCTAGCAGTGGCGCC
CGAACAGGGACTTGAAAGCGAAAGGGAAACCAGAGGAGCTCTCTCGACGCAGGACTCGGCTTGCTGAAGC
GCGCACGGCAAGAGGCGAGGGGCGGCGACTGGTGAGTACGCCAAAAATTTTGACTAGCGGAGGCTAGAAG
GAGAGAGATGGGTGCGAGAGCGTCAGTATTAAGCGGGGGAGAATTAGATCGCGATGGGAAAAAATTCGGT
TAAGGCCAGGGGGAAAGAAAAAATATAAATTAAAACATATAGTATGGGCAAGCAGGGAGCTAGAACGATT
CGCAGTTAATCCTGGCCTGTTAGAAACATCAGAAGGCTGTAGACAAATACTGGGACAGCTACAACCATCC
CTTCAGACAGGATCAGAAGAACTTAGATCATTATATAATACAGTAGCAACCCTCTATTGTGTGCATCAAA
GGATAGAGATAAAAGACACCAAGGAAGCTTTAGACAAGATAGAGGAAGAGCAAAACAAAAGTAAGACCAC
CGCACAGCAAGCGGCCGCTGATCTTCAGACCTGGAGGAGGAGATATGAGGGACAATTGGAGAAGTGAATT
ATATAAATATAAAGTAGTAAAAATTGAACCATTAGGAGTAGCACCCACCAAGGCAAAGAGAAGAGTGGTG
CAGAGAGAAAAAAGAGCAGTGGGAATAGGAGCTTTGTTCCTTGGGTTCTTGGGAGCAGCAGGAAGCACTA
TGGGCGCAGCGTCAATGACGCTGACGGTACAGGCCAGACAATTATTGTCTGGTATAGTGCAGCAGCAGAA
CAATTTGCTGAGGGCTATTGAGGCGCAACAGCATCTGTTGCAACTCACAGTCTGGGGCATCAAGCAGCTC
CAGGCAAGAATCCTGGCTGTGGAAAGATACCTAAAGGATCAACAGCTCCTGGGGATTTGGGGTTGCTCTG
GAAAACTCATTTGCACCACTGCTGTGCCTTGGAATGCTAGTTGGAGTAATAAATCTCTGGAACAGATTTG
GAATCACACGACCTGGATGGAGTGGGACAGAGAAATTAACAATTACACAAGCTTAATACACTCCTTAATT
GAAGAATCGCAAAACCAGCAAGAAAAGAATGAACAAGAATTATTGGAATTAGATAAATGGGCAAGTTTGT
GGAATTGGTTTAACATAACAAATTGGCTGTGGTATATAAAATTATTCATAATGATAGTAGGAGGCTTGGT
AGGTTTAAGAATAGTTTTTGCTGTACTTTCTATAGTGAATAGAGTTAGGCAGGGATATTCACCATTATCG
TTTCAGACCCACCTCCCAACCCCGAGGGGACCCATGCATTGCATCTCAATTAGTCAGCAACCAGGTGTGG
AAAGTCCCCAGGCTCCCCAGCAGGCAGAAGTATGCAAAGCATGCGTCTCAATTAGTCAGCAACCATAGTC
CCGCCCCTAACTCCGCCCATCCCGCCCCTAACTCCGCCCAGTTCCGCCCATTCTCCGCCCCATGGCTGAC
TAATTTTTTTTATTTATGCAGAGGCCGAGGCCGCCTCGGCCTCTGAGCTATTCCAGAAGTAGTGAGGAGG
CTTTTTTGGAGGCCTAGGCTTTTGCAAAAAGCTTTCTAGAGGTACCACCGGAGCTTACCATGACCGAGTA
CAAGCCCACGGTGCGCCTCGCCACCCGCGACGACGTCCCCAGGGCCGTACGCACCCTCGCCGCCGCGTTC
GCCGACTACCCCGCCACGCGCCACACCGTCGATCCGGACCGCCACATCGAGCGGGTCACCGAGCTGCAAG
AACTCTTCCTCACGCGCGTCGGGCTCGACATCGGCAAGGTGTGGGTCGCGGACGACGGCGCCGCCGTGGC
GGTCTGGACCACGCCGGAGAGCGTCGAAGCGGGGGCGGTGTTCGCCGAGATCGGCCCGCGCATGGCCGAG
TTGAGCGGTTCCCGGCTGGCCGCGCAGCAACAGATGGAAGGCCTCCTGGCGCCGCACCGGCCCAAGGAGC
CCGCGTGGTTCCTGGCCACCGTCGGCGTCTCGCCCGACCACCAGGGCAAGGGTCTGGGCAGCGCCGTCGT
GCTCCCCGGAGTGGAGGCGGCCGAGCGCGCCGGGGTGCCCGCCTTCCTGGAGACCTCCGCGCCCCGCAAC
CTCCCCTTCTACGAGCGGCTCGGCTTCACCGTCACCGCCGACGTCGAGGTGCCCGAAGGACCGCGCACCT
GGTGCATGACCCGCAAGCCCGGTGCCAGTTAACGAATTCTAGATCTTGAGACAAATGGCAGTATTCATCC
ACAATTTTAAAAGAAAAGGGGGGATTGGGGGGTACAGTGCAGGGGAAAGAATAGTAGACATAATAGCAAC
AGACATACAAACTAAAGAATTACAAAAACAAATTACAAAAATTCAAAATTTTCGGGTTTATTACAGGGAC
AGCAGAGATCCACTTTGGCGCCGGCTCGAGGCCTGCAGGTGCAAAGATGGATAAAGTTTTAAACAGAGAG
GAATCTTTGCAGCTAATGGACCTTCTAGGTCTTGAAAGGAGTGGGAATTGGCTCCGGTGCCCGTCAGTGG
GCAGAGCGCACATCGCCCACAGTCCCCGAGAAGTTGGGGGGAGGGGTCGGCAATTGAACCGGTGCCTAGA
GAAGGTGGCGCGGGGTAAACTGGGAAAGTGATGTCGTGTACTGGCTCCGCCTTTTTCCCGAGGGTGGGGG
AGAACCGTATATAAGTGCAGTAGTCGCCGTGAACGTTCTTTTTCGCAACGGGTTTGCCGCCAGAACACAG
GTAAGTGCCGTGTGTGGTTCCCGCGGGCCTGGCCTCTTTACGGGTTATGGCCCTTGCGTGCCTTGAATTA
CTTCCACCTGGCTGCAGTACGTGATTCTTGATCCCGAGCTTCGGGTTGGAAGTGGGTGGGAGAGTTCGAG
GCCTTGCGCTTAAGGAGCCCCTTCGCCTCGTGCTTGAGTTGAGGCCTGGCCTGGGCGCTGGGGCCGCCGC
GTGCGAATCTGGTGGCACCTTCGCGCCTGTCTCGCTGCTTTCGATAAGTCTCTAGCCATTTAAAATTTTT
GATGACCTGCTGCGACGCTTTTTTTCTGGCAAGATAGTCTTGTAAATGCGGGCCAAGATCTGCACACTGG
TATTTCGGTTTTTGGGGCCGCGGGCGGCGACGGGGCCCGTGCGTCCCAGCGCACATGTTCGGCGAGGCGG
GGCCTGCGAGCGCGGCCACCGAGAATCGGACGGGGGTAGTCTCAAGCTGGCCGGCCTGCTCTGGTGCCTG
GCCTCGCGCCGCCGTGTATCGCCCCGCCCTGGGCGGCAAGGCTGGCCCGGTCGGCACCAGTTGCGTGAGC
GGAAAGATGGCCGCTTCCCGGCCCTGCTGCAGGGAGCTCAAAATGGAGGACGCGGCGCTCGGGAGAGCGG
GCGGGTGAGTCACCCACACAAAGGAAAAGGGCCTTTCCGTCCTCAGCCGTCGCTTCATGTGACTCCACGG
AGTACCGGGCGCCGTCCAGGCACCTCGATTAGTTCTCGAGCTTTTGGAGTACGTCGTCTTTAGGTTGGGG
GGAGGGGTTTTATGCGATGGAGTTTCCCCACACTGAGTGGGTGGAGACTGAAGTTAGGCCAGCTTGGCAC
TTGATGTAATTCTCCTTGGAATTTGCCCTTTTTGAGTTTGGATCTTGGTTCATTCTCAAGCCTCAGACAG
TGGTTCAAAGTTTTTTTCTTCCATTTCAGGTGTCGTGAGGCTAGCACCGCCACCATGGCCGACAAAATGG
TGCGCACCCCCAAGTGCTCGAGATGCAGGAACCATGGCTTCCTGGTGCCCGTCAAGGGACACGCGGGCAA
ATGCCGCTGGAAGCAGTGCCTCTGCGAGAAGTGCTACCTGATCTCCGAGCGCCAGAAGATCATGGCCGCG
CAGAAGGTGCTCAAGACGCAGGCCGCCGAGGAGGAGCAGGAGGCGGCCCTGTGTGCGCAGGGGCCCAAGC
AGGCCTCCGGGGCTGCGGCCGCCGCCCCCGCCCCCGTCCCCGTCCCGGCCGCGAGCCTCCGCCCGCTGTC
CCCGGGGACTCCCTCCGGAGACGCCGACCCGGGACCCGAGGGCCGCGCGGCCGCTTGCTTCTTCGAGCAG
CCCCCGCGGGGCCGGAACCCCGGCCCGAGAGCCCTCCAGCCGGTTCTGGGCGGCCGCAGCCACGTGGAGC
CGAGCGAGCGAGCCGCCGTGGCGATGCCCAGCCTTGCGGGACCCCCTTTTGGGGCGGAGGCCGCAGGCAG
TGGCTACCCTGGCCCCCTAGACCTGCGCAGGCCGATGCGGACCGTGCCCGGCCCACTGTTCACCGACTTT
GTGCGCCCTCTGAACATCAACCCGGACCGTGCACTGGGCCCTGAGTACCCTGGTGGCTCCAGCATGCACC
CCTACTGCCCGTTCCCGCTGGGCTACCTGGACGCCCCTCCTGGCGTCCCCCTGCAGCAGGGCTTCCGGCA
TGTGTCCCGCAGCCAGTACCAAGGCGGAGGCTTGGTGTCAGAACCAGGAGGAGACTTCCAGCCAAGCTAC
TACCTGCCGCCGCCGCCGCCGCCACTGCCGCCCCTTCCACCGCTTCCACCGCAGCCCCAGTTCCTCCCGC
CAGGCTACCTCTCTGCGCTCCACTTCCTCCCCCCGCCACCGCCACCACCACCTCCATCATCTTTCTCACT
GACCGTCCTGTTTGATACTGACAAGGAGAACACTGATGACCAGGATGCAGAGGTACTGTCGGGTGAGCCC
AGCCAGCCATCGTCTCAGGAGCAGTCCGACTAGTAATGAACTAGTCCGTAACTTGAAAGTATTTCGATTT
CTTGGCTTTATATATCTTGTGGAAAGGACGATTTGGTAGGTCTCGTTAGCTCCTCACGCGTTAAGTCGAC
AATCAACCTCTGGATTACAAAATTTGTGAAAGATTGACTGGTATTCTTAACTATGTTGCTCCTTTTACGC
TATGTGGATACGCTGCTTTAATGCCTTTGTATCATGCTATTGCTTCCCGTATGGCTTTCATTTTCTCCTC
CTTGTATAAATCCTGGTTGCTGTCTCTTTATGAGGAGTTGTGGCCCGTTGTCAGGCAACGTGGCGTGGTG
TGCACTGTGTTTGCTGACGCAACCCCCACTGGTTGGGGCATTGCCACCACCTGTCAGCTCCTTTCCGGGA
CTTTCGCTTTCCCCCTCCCTATTGCCACGGCGGAACTCATCGCCGCCTGCCTTGCCCGCTGCTGGACAGG
GGCTCGGCTGTTGGGCACTGACAATTCCGTGGTGTTGTCGGGGAAATCATCGTCCTTTCCTTGGCTGCTC
GCCTGTGTTGCCACCTGGATTCTGCGCGGGACGTCCTTCTGCTACGTCCCTTCGGCCCTCAATCCAGCGG
ACCTTCCTTCCCGCGGCCTGCTGCCGGCTCTGCGGCCTCTTCCGCGTCTTCGCCTTCGCCCTCAGACGAG
TCGGATCTCCCTTTGGGCCGCCTCCCCGCGTCGACTTTAAGACCAATGACTTACAAGGCAGCTGTAGATC
TTAGCCACTTTTTAAAAGAAAAGGGGGGACTGGAAGGGCTAATTCACTCCCAACGAAGACAAGATCTGCT
TTTTGCTTGTACTGGGTCTCTCTGGTTAGACCAGATCTGAGCCTGGGAGCTCTCTGGCTAACTAGGGAAC
CCACTGCTTAAGCCTCAATAAAGCTTGCCTTGAGTGCTTCAAGTAGTGTGTGCCCGTCTGTTGTGTGACT
CTGGTAACTAGAGATCCCTCAGACCCTTTTAGTCAGTGTGGAAAATCTCTAGCAGTACGTATAGTAGTTC
ATGTCATCTTATTATTCAGTATTTATAACTTGCAAAGAAATGAATATCAGAGAGTGAGAGGAACTTGTTT
ATTGCAGCTTATAATGGTTACAAATAAAGCAATAGCATCACAAATTTCACAAATAAAGCATTTTTTTCAC
TGCATTCTAGTTGTGGTTTGTCCAAACTCATCAATGTATCTTATCATGTCTGGCTCTAGCTATCCCGCCC
CTAACTCCGCCCATCCCGCCCCTAACTCCGCCCAGTTCCGCCCATTCTCCGCCCCATGGCTGACTAATTT
TTTTTATTTATGCAGAGGCCGAGGCCGCCTCGGCCTCTGAGCTATTCCAGAAGTAGTGAGGAGGCTTTTT
TGGAGGCCTAGGGACGTACCCAATTCGCCCTATAGTGAGTCGTATTACGCGCGCTCACTGGCCGTCGTTT
TACAACGTCGTGACTGGGAAAACCCTGGCGTTACCCAACTTAATCGCCTTGCAGCACATCCCCCTTTCGC
CAGCTGGCGTAATAGCGAAGAGGCCCGCACCGATCGCCCTTCCCAACAGTTGCGCAGCCTGAATGGCGAA
TGGG
[124 nt withheld, positions 6725-6848]
C
[91 nt withheld, positions 6850-6940]
A
[49 nt withheld, positions 6942-6990]
CCTTTGACGTTGGAGTCCACGTTCTTT
[37 nt withheld, positions 7018-7054]
ACCCTATCTCGGTCTATTCTTTTGATTTATAAGGGATTTTGCCGATTTCGGCCTATTGGTTAAAAAATGA
GCTGATTTAACAAAAATTTAACGCGAATTTTAACAAAATATTAACGCTTACAATTTAGGTGGCACTTTTC
GGGGAAATGTGCGCGGAACCCCTATTTGTTTATTTTTCTAAATACATTCAAATATGTATCCGCTCATGAG
ACAATAACCCTGATAAATGCTTCAATAATATTGAAAAAGGAAGAGTATGAGTATTCAACATTTCCGTGTC
GCCCTTATTCCCTTTTTTGCGGCATTTTGCCTTCCTGTTTTTGCTCACCCAGAAACGCTGGTGAAAGTAA
AAGATGCTGAAGATCAGTTGGGTGCACGAGTGGGTTACATCGAACTGGATCTCAACAGCGGTAAGATCCT
TGAGAGTTTTCGCCCCGAAGAACGTTTTCCAATGATGAGCACTTTTAAAGTTCTGCTATGTGGCGCGGTA
TTATCCCGTATTGACGCCGGGCAAGAGCAACTCGGTCGCCGCATACACTATTCTCAGAATGACTTGGTTG
AGTACTCACCAGTCACAGAAAAGCATCTTACGGATGGCATGACAGTAAGAGAATTATGCAGTGCTGCCAT
AACCATGAGTGATAACACTGCGGCCAACTTACTTCTGACAACGATCGGAGGACCGAAGGAGCTAACCGCT
TTTTTGCACAACATGGGGGATCATGTAACTCGCCTTGATCGTTGGGAACCGGAGCTGAATGAAGCCATAC
CAAACGACGAGCGTGACACCACGATGCCTGTAGCAATGGCAACAACGTTGCGCAAACTATTAACTGGCGA
ACTACTTACTCTAGCTTCCCGGCAACAATTAATAGACTGGATGGAGGCGGATAAAGTTGCAGGACCACTT
CTGCGCTCGGCCCTTCCGGCTGGCTGGTTTATTGCTGATAAATCTGGAGCCGGTGAGCGTGGGTCTCGCG
GTATCATTGCAGCACTGGGGCCAGATGGTAAGCCCTCCCGTATCGTAGTTATCTACACGACGGGGAGTCA
GGCAACTATGGATGAACGAAATAGACAGATCGCTGAGATAGGTGCCTCACTGATTAAGCATTGGTAACTG
TCAGACCAAGTTTACTCATATATACTTTAGATTGATTTAAAACTTCATTTTTAATTTAAAAGGATCTAGG
TGAAGATCCTTTTTGATAATCTCATGACCAAAATCCCTTAACGTGAGTTTTCGTTCCACTGAGCGTCAGA
CCCCGTAGAAAAGATCAAAGGATCTTCTTGAGATCCTTTTTTTCTGCGCGTAATCTGCTGCTTGCAAACA
AAAAAACCACCGCTACCAGCGGTGGTTTGTTTGCCGGATCAAGAGCTACCAACTCTTTTTCCGAAGGTAA
CTGGCTTCAGCAGAGCGCAGATACCAAATACTGTTCTTCTAGTGTAGCCGTAGTTAGGCCACCACTTCAA
GAACTCTGTAGCACCGCCTACATACCTCGCTCTGCTAATCCTGTTACCAGTGGCTGCTGCCAGTGGCGAT
AAGTCGTGTCTTACCGGGTTGGACTCAAGACGATAGTTACCGGATAAGGCGCAGCGGTCGGGCTGAACGG
GGGGTTCGTGCACACAGCCCAGCTTGGAGCGAACGACCTACACCGAACTGAGATACCTACAGCGTGAGCT
ATGAGAAAGCGCCACGCTTCCCGAAGGGAGAAAGGCGGACAGGTATCCGGTAAGCGGCAGGGTCGGAACA
GGAGAGCGCACGAGGGAGCTTCCAGGGGGAAACGCCTGGTATCTTTATAGTCCTGTCGGGTTTCGCCACC
TCTGACTTGAGCGTCGATTTTTGTGATGCTCGTCAGGGGGGCGGAGCCTATGGAAAAACGCCAGCAACGC
GGCCTTTTTACGGTTCCTGGCCTTTTGCTGGCCTTTTGCTCACATGTTCTTTCCTGCGTTATCCCCTGAT
TCTGTGGATAACCGTATTACCGCCTTTGAGTGAGCTGATACCGCTCGCCGCAGCCGAACGACCGAGCGCA
GCGAGTCAGTGAGCGAGGAAGCGGAAGAGCGCCCAATACGCAAACCGCCTCTCCCCGCGCGTTGGCCGAT
TCATTAATGCAGCTGGCACGACAGGTTTCCCGACTGGAAAGCGGGCAGTGAGCGCAACGCAATTAATGTG
AGTTAGCTCACTCATTAGGCACCCCAGGCTTTACACTTTATGCTTCCGGCTCGTATGTTGTGTGGAATTG
TGAGCGGATAACAATTTCACACAGGAAACAGCTATGACCATGATTACGCCAAGCGCGCAATTAACCCTCA
CTAAAGGGAACAAAAGCTGGAGCTGCAAGC
