>Addgene plasmid #142639 | TFORF0482 | depositor partial sequence | sequence record 280055 | Insert
ACCGCCACCATGGCCGACAAAATGGTGCGCACCCCCAAGTGCTCGAGATGCAGGAACCATGGCTTCCTGG
TGCCCGTCAAGGGACACGCGGGCAAATGCCGCTGGAAGCAGTGCCTCTGCGAGAAGTGCTACCTGATCTC
CGAGCGCCAGAAGATCATGGCCGCGCAGAAGGTGCTCAAGACGCAGGCCGCCGAGGAGGAGCAGGAGGCG
GCCCTGTGTGCGCAGGGGCCCAAGCAGGCCTCCGGGGCTGCGGCCGCCGCCCCCGCCCCCGTCCCCGTCC
CGGCCGCGAGCCTCCGCCCGCTGTCCCCGGGGACTCCCTCCGGAGACGCCGACCCGGGACCCGAGGGCCG
CGCGGCCGCTTGCTTCTTCGAGCAGCCCCCGCGGGGCCGGAACCCCGGCCCGAGAGCCCTCCAGCCGGTT
CTGGGCGGCCGCAGCCACGTGGAGCCGAGCGAGCGAGCCGCCGTGGCGATGCCCAGCCTTGCGGGACCCC
CTTTTGGGGCGGAGGCCGCAGGCAGTGGCTACCCTGGCCCCCTAGACCTGCGCAGGCCGATGCGGACCGT
GCCCGGCCCACTGTTCACCGACTTTGTGCGCCCTCTGAACATCAACCCGGACCGTGCACTGGGCCCTGAG
TACCCTGGTGGCTCCAGCATGCACCCCTACTGCCCGTTCCCGCTGGGCTACCTGGACGCCCCTCCTGGCG
TCCCCCTGCAGCAGGGCTTCCGGCATGTGTCCCGCAGCCAGTACCAAGGCGGAGGCTTGGTGTCAGAACC
AGGAGGAGACTTCCAGCCAAGCTACTACCTGCCGCCGCCGCCGCCGCCACTGCCGCCCCTTCCACCGCTT
CCACCGCAGCCCCAGTTCCTCCCGCCAGGCTACCTCTCTGCGCTCCACTTCCTCCCCCCGCCACCGCCAC
CACCACCTCCATCATCTTTCTCACTGACCGTCCTGTTTGATACTGACAAGGAGAACACTGATGACCAGGA
TGCAGAGGTACTGTCGGGTGAGCCCAGCCAGCCATCGTCTCAGGAGCAGTCCGACTAGTAATGAACTAGT
CCGTAACTTGAAAGTATTTCGATTTCTTGGCTTTATATATCTTGTGGAAAGGACGATTTGGTAGGTCTCG
TTAGCTCCTC
