>Addgene plasmid #142639 | TFORF0482 | depositor partial sequence | sequence record 280056 | Barcode
TTTGGTAGGTCTCGTTAGCTCCTC
